>Addgene plasmid #217388 | pYH88 | addgene full sequence | sequence record 429311 | Addgene NGS Result
GTTTGACAGCTTATCATCGACTGCACGGTGCACCAATGCTTCTGGCGTCAGGCAGCCATCGGAAGCTGTG
GTATGGCTGTGCAGGTCGTAAATCACTGCATAATTCGTGTCGCTCAAGGCGCACTCCCGTTCTGGATAAT
GTTTTTTGCGCCGACATCATAACGGTTCTGGCAAATATTCTGAAATGAGCTGTTGACAATTAATCATCCG
GCTCGTATAATGTGTGGAATTGTGAGCGGATAACAATTTCACACAGGAAACAGACCATGGCAGTGAGCAA
GGGCGAGGAGGATAACATGGCCATCATTAAGGAGTTCATGCGCTTCAAGGTGCACATGGAGGGGTCCGTG
AACGGCCACGTGTTCGAGATCGAGGGCGAGGGCGAGGGCCGCCCCTACGAGGGCACCCAGACCGCCAAGC
TGAAGGTGACCAAGGGTGGCCCCCTGCCCTTCACCTGGGACATCCTGTCCCCTCAATTCATGTACGGCTC
CAATGCCTACGTGAAGCACCCCGCCGACATCCCCGACTACTTTAAGCTGTCCTTCCCCGAGGGCTTCAAG
TGGGAGCGCGTGATGAAATTCGAGGACGGCGGCGTGGTGACCGTGACCCAGGACTCCTCCCTGCAGGACG
GTGAGTTCATCTACAAGGTGAAGCTGCGCGGCACCAACTTCCCCTCCGACGGCCCCGTAATGCAGAAGAA
GACCATGGGCTGGGAGGCCCTCTCCGAGCGGATGTACCCCGAGGACGGCGCCCTGAAGGGCGAGGTCAAG
CCGAGAGTGAAGCTGAAGGACGGCGGCCACTACGACGCTGAGGTCAAGACCACCTACAAGGCCAAGAAGC
CCGTGCAGCTGCCCGGCGCCTACAACGTCAACCGCAAGTTGGACATCACCTCACACAACGAGGACTACAC
CATCGTGGAACAGTACGAACGTGCCGAGGGCCGCCACTCCACCGGCGGCATGGACGAGCTGTACAAGGAT
GATGCGCCGGCAGAGCCTGCAGCAGAAGCAGCCCCACCTCCTCCTCCCGAGCCAGAACCGGAGCCCGTCA
GCTTCGACGACGAAGTCTTGGAATTAACGGATCCCATTGCTCCTGAACCTGAGCTGCCCCCCTTGGAAAC
GGTGGGTGATATTGACGTTTACAGTCCTCCTGAACCCGAATCTGAACCCGCCTATACACCGCCGCCAGCG
GCTCCTGTCTTTGATATGGTCGCGGAACAACTTGTTGGTGTCAGTGCGGCTTCCGCTGCCGCAGCGAGCG
CGTTCGGTAGCTTGAGTTCTGCTTTATTGATGCCTAAGGATGGTCGCACGTTGGAGGACGTGGTACGTGA
GCTGTTGCGCCCGCTGTTAAAGGAGTGGCTTGACCAGAATCTGCCCCGTATTGTGGAGACTAAAGTGGAG
GAAGAGGTACAACGTATCTCGCGTGGTCGCGGAGCTTAATGAGTCGACCTGCAGGCATGCAAGCTTGGCT
GTTTTGGCGGATGAGAGAAGATTTTCAGCCTGATACAGATTAAATCAGAACGCAGAAGCGGTCTGATAAA
ACAGAATTTGCCTGGCGGCAGTAGCGCGGTGGTCCCACCTGACCCCATGCCGAACTCAGAAGTGAAACGC
CGTAGCGCCGATGGTAGTGTGGGGTCTCCCCATGCGAGAGTAGGGAACTGCCAGGCATCAAATAAAACGA
AAGGCTCAGTCGAAAGACTGGGCCTTTCGTTTTATCTGTTGTTTGTCGGTGAACGCTCTCCTGAGTAGGA
CAAATCCGCCGGGAGCGGATTTGAACGTTGCGAAGCAACGGCCCGGAGGGTGGCGGGCAGGACGCCCGCC
ATAAACTGCCAGGCATCAAATTAAGCAGAAGGCCATCCTGACGGATGGCCTTTTTGCGTTTCTACAAACT
CTTTTGTTTATTTTTCTAAATACATTCAAATATGTATCCGCTCATGAGACAATAACCCTGATAAATGCTT
CAATAATATTGAAAAAGGAAGAGTATGAGTATTCAACATTTCCGTGTCGCCCTTATTCCCTTTTTTGCGG
CATTTTGCCTTCCTGTTTTTGCTCACCCAGAAACGCTGGTGAAAGTAAAAGATGCTGAAGATCAGTTGGG
TGCACGAGTGGGTTACATCGAACTGGATCTCAACAGCGGTAAGATCCTTGAGAGTTTTCGCCCCGAAGAA
CGTTTTCCAATGATGAGCACTTTTAAAGTTCTGCTATGTGGCGCGGTATTATCCCGTGTTGACGCCGGGC
AAGAGCAACTCGGTCGCCGCATACACTATTCTCAGAATGACTTGGTTGAGTACTCACCAGTCACAGAAAA
GCATCTTACGGATGGCATGACAGTAAGAGAATTATGCAGTGCTGCCATAACCATGAGTGATAACACTGCG
GCCAACTTACTTCTGACAACGATCGGAGGACCGAAGGAGCTAACCGCTTTTTTGCACAACATGGGGGATC
ATGTAACTCGCCTTGATCGTTGGGAACCGGAGCTGAATGAAGCCATACCAAACGACGAGCGTGACACCAC
GATGCCTGTAGCAATGGCAACAACGTTGCGCAAACTATTAACTGGCGAACTACTTACTCTAGCTTCCCGG
CAACAATTAATAGACTGGATGGAGGCGGATAAAGTTGCAGGACCACTTCTGCGCTCGGCCCTTCCGGCTG
GCTGGTTTATTGCTGATAAATCTGGAGCCGGTGAGCGTGGGTCTCGCGGTATCATTGCAGCACTGGGGCC
AGATGGTAAGCCCTCCCGTATCGTAGTTATCTACACGACGGGGAGTCAGGCAACTATGGATGAACGAAAT
AGACAGATCGCTGAGATAGGTGCCTCACTGATTAAGCATTGGTAACTGTCAGACCAAGTTTACTCATATA
TACTTTAGATTGATTTAAAACTTCATTTTTAATTTAAAAGGATCTAGGTGAAGATCCTTTTTGATAATCT
CATGACCAAAATCCCTTAACGTGAGTTTTCGTTCCACTGAGCGTCAGACCCCGTAGAAAAGATCAAAGGA
TCTTCTTGAGATCCTTTTTTTCTGCGCGTAATCTGCTGCTTGCAAACAAAAAAACCACCGCTACCAGCGG
TGGTTTGTTTGCCGGATCAAGAGCTACCAACTCTTTTTCCGAAGGTAACTGGCTTCAGCAGAGCGCAGAT
ACCAAATACTGTCCTTCTAGTGTAGCCGTAGTTAGGCCACCACTTCAAGAACTCTGTAGCACCGCCTACA
TACCTCGCTCTGCTAATCCTGTTACCAGTGGCTGCTGCCAGTGGCGATAAGTCGTGTCTTACCGGGTTGG
ACTCAAGACGATAGTTACCGGATAAGGCGCAGCGGTCGGGCTGAACGGGGGGTTCGTGCACACAGCCCAG
CTTGGAGCGAACGACCTACACCGAACTGAGATACCTACAGCGTGAGCTATGAGAAAGCGCCACGCTTCCC
GAAGGGAGAAAGGCGGACAGGTATCCGGTAAGCGGCAGGGTCGGAACAGGAGAGCGCACGAGGGAGCTTC
CAGGGGGAAACGCCTGGTATCTTTATAGTCCTGTCGGGTTTCGCCACCTCTGACTTGAGCGTCGATTTTT
GTGATGCTCGTCAGGGGGGCGGAGCCTATGGAAAAACGCCAGCAACGCGGCCTTTTTACGGTTCCTGGCC
TTTTGCTGGCCTTTTGCTCACATGTTCTTTCCTGCGTTATCCCCTGATTCTGTGGATAACCGTATTACCG
CCTTTGAGTGAGCTGATACCGCTCGCCGCAGCCGAACGACCGAGCGCAGCGAGTCAGTGAGCGAGGAAGC
GGAAGAGCGCCTGATGCGGTATTTTCTCCTTACGCATCTGTGCGGTATTTCACACCGCATATGGTGCACT
CTCAGTACAATCTGCTCTGATGCCGCATAGTTAAGCCAGTATACACTCCGCTATCGCTACGTGACTGGGT
CATGGCTGCGCCCCGACACCCGCCAACACCCGCTGACGCGCCCTGACGGGCTTGTCTGCTCCCGGCATCC
GCTTACAGACAAGCTGTGACCGTCTCCGGGAGCTGCATGTGTCAGAGGTTTTCACCGTCATCACCGAAAC
GCGCGAGGCAGCAGATCAATTCGCGCGCGAAGGCGAAGCGGCATGCATTTACGTTGACACCATCGAATGG
TGCAAAACCTTTCGCGGTATGGCATGATAGCGCCCGGAAGAGAGTCAATTCAGGGTGGTGAATGTGAAAC
CAGTAACGTTATACGATGTCGCAGAGTATGCCGGTGTCTCTTATCAGACCGTTTCCCGCGTGGTGAACCA
GGCCAGCCACGTTTCTGCGAAAACGCGGGAAAAAGTGGAAGCGGCGATGGCGGAGCTGAATTACATTCCC
AACCGCGTGGCACAACAACTGGCGGGCAAACAGTCGTTGCTGATTGGCGTTGCCACCTCCAGTCTGGCCC
TGCACGCGCCGTCGCAAATTGTCGCGGCGATTAAATCTCGCGCCGATCAACTGGGTGCCAGCGTGGTGGT
GTCGATGGTAGAACGAAGCGGCGTCGAAGCCTGTAAAGCGGCGGTGCACAATCTTCTCGCGCAACGCGTC
AGTGGGCTGATCATTAACTATCCGCTGGATGACCAGGATGCCATTGCTGTGGAAGCTGCCTGCACTAATG
TTCCGGCGTTATTTCTTGATGTCTCTGACCAGACACCCATCAACAGTATTATTTTCTCCCATGAAGACGG
TACGCGACTGGGCGTGGAGCATCTGGTCGCATTGGGTCACCAGCAAATCGCGCTGTTAGCGGGCCCATTA
AGTTCTGTCTCGGCGCGTCTGCGTCTGGCTGGCTGGCATAAATATCTCACTCGCAATCAAATTCAGCCGA
TAGCGGAACGGGAAGGCGACTGGAGTGCCATGTCCGGTTTTCAACAAACCATGCAAATGCTGAATGAGGG
CATCGTTCCCACTGCGATGCTGGTTGCCAACGATCAGATGGCGCTGGGCGCAATGCGCGCCATTACCGAG
TCCGGGCTGCGCGTTGGTGCGGATATCTCGGTAGTGGGATACGACGATACCGAAGACAGCTCATGTTATA
TCCCGCCGTTAACCACCATCAAACAGGATTTTCGCCTGCTGGGGCAAACCAGCGTGGACCGCTTGCTGCA
ACTCTCTCAGGGCCAGGCGGTGAAGGGCAATCAGCTGTTGCCCGTCTCACTGGTGAAAAGAAAAACCACC
CTGGCGCCCAATACGCAAACCGCCTCTCCCCGCGCGTTGGCCGATTCATTAATGCAGCTGGCACGACAGG
TTTCCCGACTGGAAAGCGGGCAGTGAGCGCAACGCAATTAATGTAAGTTAGCGCGAATTGATCTG
Features (pLannotate 1.2.2; 16 found; start..end, strand, type, name):
      3..20      +  promoter       tet promoter (fragment): E. coli promoter for tetracycline efflux protein gene
     16..117     -  CDS            yciV (fragment): RNAAM_ECOLI - Also known as trpH From Escherichia coli (strain K12).
    193..222     +  promoter       trc promoter: strong E. coli promoter; hybrid between the trp and lac UV5 promoters
    230..246     +  protein_bind   lac operator: The lac repressor binds to the lac operator to inhibit transcription in E. coli. This inhibition can be relieved by adding lactose or isopropyl-β-D-thiogalactopyranoside (IPTG). lac repressor encoded by lacI
    273..977     +  CDS            PAmCherry1: PAmCherry1 is a photoactivatable red fluorescent protein published in 2009, derived from Discosoma sp.. It is reported to be a rapidly-maturing monomer with high acid sensitivity.
   1441..1466    +  misc_feature   MCS (fragment): pUC18/19 multiple cloning site
   1550..1665    +  ncRNA          5S rRNA: Accession: RF00001 - 5S ribosomal RNA
   1669..1755    +  terminator     rrnB T1 terminator: Escherichia coli rrnB; transcription terminator T1 from the E. coli rrnB gene
   1847..1874    +  terminator     rrnB T2 terminator: transcription terminator T2 from the E. coli rrnB gene
   1893..1984    +  promoter       AmpR promoter: bla
   1985..2845    +  CDS            AmpR: β-lactamase; bla; confers resistance to ampicillin, carbenicillin, and related antibiotics
   3016..3604    +  rep_origin     ori: high-copy-number ColE1/pMB1/pBR322/pUC origin of replication
   3790..3930    -  misc_feature   bom: basis of mobility region from pBR322
   4032..4072    -  CDS            rop (fragment): Rop protein, which maintains plasmids at low copy number; rop
   4116..4193    +  promoter       lacIq promoter: lacI (mutant); In the lacIq allele, a single base change in the promoter boosts expression of the lacI gene about 10-fold.
   4194..5276    +  CDS            lacI: lac repressor; lacI; The lac repressor binds to the lac operator to inhibit transcription in E. coli. This inhibition can be relieved by adding lactose or isopropyl-β-D-thiogalactopyranoside (IPTG).
