[The description below was written by a language model from this plasmid's Addgene catalogue record and pLannotate feature annotations shown in this document.]
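Description:
pYH88 is a bacterial expression plasmid for IPTG-inducible production of a PAmCherry-L78-PopTag fusion protein in E. coli. The catalogue lists pUC18 as the backbone, but both the stated purpose ("Ptrc99A") and the annotated features point to a pTrc99A-style architecture. These features are a trc promoter with a downstream lac operator, a plasmid-borne lacI gene driven by the lacIq promoter, the rrnB 5S/T1/T2 terminator region, a remnant of the pUC18/19 multiple cloning site, a bom site and only a fragment of rop. Propagation relies on a high-copy ColE1/pMB1-type origin, and selection is through the β-lactamase (AmpR) gene conferring ampicillin resistance.

The payload is a synthetic PopTag insert carrying an N-terminal PAmCherry-Linker78 fusion, assembled by Gibson cloning. The feature table annotates only the PAmCherry1 coding sequence, a photoactivatable monomeric red fluorescent protein derived from Discosoma. The roughly 460 nt between its end and the MCS fragment is unannotated and presumably holds the linker and PopTag, though the table does not confirm this. The trc promoter is a strong trp/lacUV5 hybrid. It is held off by the overexpressed Lac repressor bound at the operator and is released by IPTG, which allows expression levels to be tuned. The rrnB terminators stop transcription before it reaches the resistance cassette.

The associated publication describes an experimental framework for assessing biomolecular condensates in bacteria. A photoactivatable tag of this kind suits single-molecule localization and tracking of the fusion in living cells. The record itself does not spell out the specific role of this construct or of the 78 linker variant.
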