Addgene plasmid #217388: pYH88
Purpose: Ptrc99A-PAmCherry-L78-PopTag for bacterial expression
Depositing lab: Anthony Vecchiarelli. Depositing organization: University of Michigan. Publication: An experimental framework to assess biomolecular condensates in bacteria. Hoang Y, Azaldegui CA, Dow RE, Ghalmi M, Biteen JS, Vecchiarelli AG. Nat Commun. 2024 Apr 15;15(1):3222. doi: 10.1038/s41467-024-47330-4. PubMed 38622124.
Backbone
  Vector backbone: pUC18
  Vector type: Bacterial Expression
Growth in bacteria
  Bacterial resistance: Ampicillin, 100 μg/mL
  Growth temperature: 37°C
  Growth strain: DH5alpha
  Copy number: High Copy
Gene/Insert
  Gene/Insert name: PopTag
  Species: Synthetic
  Tag / fusion protein: PAmCherry-Linker78 (N terminal on insert)
  Cloning method: Gibson Cloning
Terms and licenses: Academic/Nonprofit Terms; Industry Terms: Not Available to Industry
Depositor comments: Please visit https://doi.org/10.1101/2023.03.22.533878 for bioRxiv preprint.
How to cite: pYH88 was a gift from Anthony Vecchiarelli (Addgene plasmid # 217388 ; http://n2t.net/addgene:217388 ; RRID:Addgene_217388)
